>Addgene plasmid #188698 | p5e irg1 | addgene full sequence | sequence record 370667 | Addgene NGS Result
GAGGCCGCGATTAAATTCCAACATGGATGCTGATTTATATGGGTATAAATGGGCTCGCGATAATGTCGGG
CAATCAGGTGCGACAATCTATCGCTTGTATGGGAAGCCCGATGCGCCAGAGTTGTTTCTGAAACATGGCA
AAGGTAGCGTTGCCAATGATGTTACAGATGAGATGGTCAGACTAAACTGGCTGACGGAATTTATGCCTCT
TCCGACCATCAAGCATTTTATCCGTACTCCTGATGATGCATGGTTACTCACCACTGCGATCCCCGGAAAA
ACAGCATTCCAGGTATTAGAAGAATATCCTGATTCAGGTGAAAATATTGTTGATGCGCTGGCAGTGTTCC
TGCGCCGGTTGCATTCGATTCCTGTTTGTAATTGTCCTTTTAACAGCGATCGCGTATTTCGTCTCGCTCA
GGCGCAATCACGAATGAATAACGGTTTGGTTGATGCGAGTGATTTTGATGACGAGCGTAATGGCTGGCCT
GTTGAACAAGTCTGGAAAGAAATGCATAAACTTTTGCCATTCTCACCGGATTCAGTCGTCACTCATGGTG
ATTTCTCACTTGATAACCTTATTTTTGACGAGGGGAAATTAATAGGTTGTATTGATGTTGGACGAGTCGG
AATCGCAGACCGATACCAGGATCTTGCCATCCTATGGAACTGCCTCGGTGAGTTTTCTCCTTCATTACAG
AAACGGCTTTTTCAAAAATATGGTATTGATAATCCTGATATGAATAAATTGCAGTTTCATTTGATGCTCG
ATGAGTTTTTCTAATCAGAATTGGTTAATTGGTTGTAACACTGGCAGAGCATTACGCTGACTTGACGGGA
CGGCGCAAGCTCATGACCAAAATCCCTTAACGTGAGTTACGCGTCGTTCCACTGAGCGTCAGACCCCGTA
GAAAAGATCAAAGGATCTTCTTGAGATCCTTTTTTTCTGCGCGTAATCTGCTGCTTGCAAACAAAAAAAC
CACCGCTACCAGCGGTGGTTTGTTTGCCGGATCAAGAGCTACCAACTCTTTTTCCGAAGGTAACTGGCTT
CAGCAGAGCGCAGATACCAAATACTGTTCTTCTAGTGTAGCCGTAGTTAGGCCACCACTTCAAGAACTCT
GTAGCACCGCCTACATACCTCGCTCTGCTAATCCTGTTACCAGTGGCTGCTGCCAGTGGCGATAAGTCGT
GTCTTACCGGGTTGGACTCAAGACGATAGTTACCGGATAAGGCGCAGCGGTCGGGCTGAACGGGGGGTTC
GTGCACACAGCCCAGCTTGGAGCGAACGACCTACACCGAACTGAGATACCTACAGCGTGAGCTATGAGAA
AGCGCCACGCTTCCCGAAGGGAGAAAGGCGGACAGGTATCCGGTAAGCGGCAGGGTCGGAACAGGAGAGC
GCACGAGGGAGCTTCCAGGGGGAAACGCCTGGTATCTTTATAGTCCTGTCGGGTTTCGCCACCTCTGACT
TGAGCGTCGATTTTTGTGATGCTCGTCAGGGGGGCGGAGCCTATGGAAAAACGCCAGCAACGCGGCCTTT
TTACGGTTCCTGGCCTTTTGCTGGCCTTTTGCTCACATGTTCTTTCCTGCGTTATCCCCTGATTCTGTGG
ATAACCGTATTACCGCCTTTGAGTGAGCTGATACCGCTCGCCGCAGCCGAACGACCGAGCGCAGCGAGTC
AGTGAGCGAGGAAGCGGAAGAGCGCCCAATACGCAAACCGCCTCTCCCCGCGCGTTGGCCGATTCATTAA
TGCAGCTGGCACGACAGGTTTCCCGACTGGAAAGCGGGCAGTGAGCGCAACGCAATTAATACGCGTACCG
CTAGCCAGGAAGAGTTTGTAGAAACGCAAAAAGGCCATCCGTCAGGATGGCCTTCTGCTTAGTTTGATGC
CTGGCAGTTTATGGCGGGCGTCCTGCCCGCCACCCTCCGGGCCGTTGCTTCACAACGTTCAAATCCGCTC
CCGGCGGATTTGTCCTACTCAGGAGAGCGTTCACCGACAAACAACAGATAAAACGAAAGGCCCAGTCTTC
CGACTGAGCCTTTCGTTTTATTTGATGCCTGGCAGTTCCCTACTCTCGCGTTAACGCTAGCATGGATGTT
TTCCCAGTCACGACGTTGTAAAACGACGGCCAGTCTTAAGCTCGGGCCCGAGTTAACGCTACCATGGAGC
TCCAAATAATGATTTTATTTTGACTGATAGTGACCTGTTCGTTGCAACAAATTGATAAGCAATGCTTTTT
TATAATGCCAACTTTGTATAGAAAAGTTGGTAATACGACTCACTATAGGGCCGGGGCAGTGAGGGGTATG
GAAAAAGTTTGTGCGAGGTGTGTTGTGTTCATCAGCCTAATTGTGGGTAGAAGCTTTCCTTCAGTTGGCT
GCATGACCAGAAGTAGAAAAGTTCAGAAAAGTCTGTGGCTTGGGTGTGCGTTGCTGATGATTCTCTTGTC
TTACCTCATGCACTGCCTGGTGTAGATCTCCCAGAAGGAGGGAGGCTCAGCTCCTACAACAAGGCCTGCC
GTTTGCATTTATTTATTTATTTGTTTAACAATAATTATTTTTATGGCATTTTACTGAGTAATGAGCATTT
GTAACGTTACCACACCATGAAAAGTTGAAACTACCTAATATTTAAGAGTAAAAACTTTTCTTCAGAACCA
CATGGTCACTATTTAAGGTCGATATAATTTCAGAATGATTAATTGACCTTGTTACACTGAATGTATGACT
TCTAACAAGCTGCATATGTTTCCTGGATACTTCGATCAATCACAACATTTTTAAAAAGTACCTTTGCGAT
TCACAGGTGTTTTTCTTTTTTTACACTTCTGAAGTGTATACCAGGACTATGATCTGTGCTCCTACAAATT
TGAGTGGTGACAATTTAATTCTACAGATTAACAAAGCAACATTTAGGCAGCCTACTGACTTTTTAGTAGC
AATATTCAAAATATTGTATGATAAAATAGTGCTCAGCATAATTGAGTACACCCCATTTAGAAAATGAATA
TTTTATCCTTTTTTTTTGTGAATATAGGCAACGTATTTTGGTGTATTTAAACAAAACTGATTTATTAAAC
AGATATATTTAATAAAATAATATTTTTGTTCACCAAACAATTTTGAAATTGAAAGATAACACAATTAAAT
TCAAACAAAATATTGCAAAAAAATGCAAAATTTCAACTAAACTTTCATTTTTTGCTTCTCTTGATTTTTC
CTCTTTTTTATGTGTATTTATTATTTTTCCATAACATATAAATTTGCCTTTACTAGTTTCTGGACTGTTA
GAAGTTATTTTGTTAGATAAGCTCCAGATTTGGCTTCAGTACTGACTAATCTAATGTATATGCACAAATA
TAATATTGTACTGCTTCCTATTAAACATCTGAATTTAAAAGATAGATTTGTGAGGGGTGGTCTTATGCTG
AGCACTGTAGATAATAAAATGTAAAAAAATAATAATAATAATTAAAAAACTGTAAAATAGCGCCACACAA
AAATACTATAGCTTATACGAACCATTTTGAAACCTAATTTACATAATCAGAAATGCACAATGTGTTGTTT
CTAACTACCAAAAATGTCAATAAAAGTTGCTTCGTTATTCTTTTCAACATAATATTTGTGAGTAAAGGGT
CAAGGCTTCATAAATTGAAGCATAAATACACAGAAAACACCAATGAATCACAAACTCTGGGAAACTCAAT
GAAGTTAATTCAATGAAACATTTTACAGTTTAAGACAACAACACTTATTTGTACATTCCAAGAAAGCCAA
TTTATGTTTATTTAAGAATATAACATAAATGTATGAACATTACACTGAATCACAATTTTTACTATATGAC
ATATTTGTATGTTTTATTTTCAACCAGCCAAATGCTGCAGCAGAAATCCAGCTTCATCAGACCAGAAAAA
ACTTCTAATTTTATATGATTTCTTTGCTGAGTGTCGTTGCTGTGCTCTTGTGCTTCTGCTGCTGGAGCTC
ATCTGCTTCACAGTTCACTGTTGTGCCTCCTTTCTAACAAGAAGTTATTTGAGCTACTTTCTTTCAGCTT
GACTTTTGTCTGGTCATTCTTCTCTGACCTCTAAATTTCACAAGACATTTTTTGCCTTCAGCACTTCCTC
TCACACTGGATATCATTTCTTTCACAGATTATTGTCTGTAAACCCTAGAAATCGTTCTGTGCAGGAGTTT
CAGTTTCTGAATTACTCAGAGCAGCCAATCTGGCCACACTGGTGGTTCTTCCCTATTTTGATGATCTGTT
TTGAACTTCAGCAGATAATCTTGGACATTCCATGATCCCTAAAAGAGAACTGAGCTGGCGCCTTGCTATG
TGTATATTGTTTGGATAGACAATTGTTTTAACCATCATTTGTTAATCAGGTGTAACTGGAGCTGGATGAG
TGTATGTTCACCCAAAAATGACAGTTTTGTCATCATTTACTCATTCTTGATTCGTTCCAAACTAGTTGAT
GTTTTTATTTTTTTTATTTTTGTTGTGTTGTTCTGTTGAACACGAGAAAGTATGTTGTAGAATGCTGGAA
ACCGAAAGCCATTGACTTCCATAGTATTTGTTTTTCCTATGGAAGTCAATAGGTATGTTTCCACCTAATT
TGCTCATCAAATAAGTCATGTGATTTTGTTTAACAGATCACGTGATAACAAAATATAGGCATGATGCATC
AGCATTAATGGACTAGCCAGTGGACAGACCGCATTGTAAGACATCTGAAATTTAGTTTTGGTCATTATAA
AATCCCTCAATCAATGTCTCTCATCAAAGTGATTGAGTATTATACCTCCTGGTCTTGAGTGCTCCACAAA
AGTGGTCTCACGCTTCCTACGGTTTCCATTATTCTTTAGAAAATATTTTGTACTTAACAGAAAAAAAGAA
GAAAATAAACTCAAGTCAAGAGTGAGTAAATTATGACAGAATTTTCATTTTCTTTTGGTGAATCACTTTA
ATTCTTAAGCATCGATCACACATTGTGCACCTGAACACAGTCCTAGAGTGTATTTTACACCCAGTTCAGT
TTAAGAGTACATCAGTAAGCTGAAATGAGTTGAGTTCATCAAAAATATCAGTCTTAACTGATATTTAAAT
AATACTATTAAATAATACTGTATAAATAATACTATTTATTGATACAGTTTTATTGTGCAGCATCAAAATA
CATAATTTAATCTTTAAACATTTCCCTTTGAACAAACATGATATGCAAAACTTAAACTATTTTAAACTTT
TGATTTTTACATTAAATGCATTGAATCATCTATTTCTTTCAGTTTACAGGAGCCAAACTCATGTGACTAT
GAGGAAGCAATGACCAACAGAACGTACTCTTTAAACTCTAATACGCAATAGCAAAAGAATTTCCAGATTT
CACAAATGCTGGAGAGATACACTTACTGCAGATTCAAGAGATCAGGAAATGTGAGCTCATATTCTAATAT
GATATCAACTGATTATACAGTCCAAAGCATCTAAGCAGAATACGTTTAATGTAAGGACAGTGAACTTCTG
GAGTTTACAACCTCTACATAGATTTATGTAAAATACATTAAAAAAATTATATTACATATAGATGTGTAAA
AAAACACATCCTGAGATCCTCAGTTTCTAGATTCACGATTTATTGTTTAAAAAAAACATCTGTTTTGTTC
AGAAAACTGCTGATGACATTTCTTATAAATTTAAAAGTGAAAATCTTGTCATAGCAAATGTCAATTTTTT
TTTTTAAATGTTTTCAGACAACACAAGAACAGTTCGTAACTTCAAAGTTGTTAAGAAAGCAATATTTGCA
GTTATAATCTAATTTAATCACATGAATTGAAAATATTTGTAATTCTGGCCAACTCTCATTTTATGCAAAA
TGAAAACACTTTATACGAAATTCAGAAGCAATGTCACACTGAAAAACATCATAGGATTACTTAGACATGA
CAATGTTTTTAGTAAATTGTGACTTATTAAACTGAGTTAGCATGTTCTAATAAATTAGAAAAGTTACACA
AACTGTGTTAAGTCAGTTTAATGTAATGTAAGTTCAAATGACTCATGAGGTTAGTTTGATTCAGCTTAAA
AATTTAAGGCAACGAGTTTTTTTTTGTTTTGTTTTTTTTTTACCGTGCATCAGATCTTTAAAGGATGAAA
CACATGTGAAAGAAATTTTTTGATTAATATATACACACACACTACCAGTCAAAAGTTTGGGGTCAGGTTT
TTTTTCTTCTTTTTTTTTTTTTAAAGAAAATGGTTCTGTTCATTAAGGCGGCATTTATTAAATGTAAAAA
CATTTTAAATTGTGAAATATTTATTAAAATATTTATTAAAATAACTGCTTTCTTATTGTATGTAGTTTCA
AATAAAATTATTACTCCCGTCATTTTTGCTTCTATTACTATTACTATGAATATTAGTGATTTCTGAAGGA
TCATGTGACTCTGAACACTGGAGTAATGAAGCTGAAAATTCATTTTAAAATCACAGGAATAAATGATTAA
ATTAAATGATAAACTAATTCTGAACAGTTATTTCATACTGCAAAAACATTTCAGTTTAACAGTTTGTACT
GTAGTTTTGATGAAACAAATGCAGCCTTGGTGAGCAGGAGAAGCTTATTTTAAAACATTTTAAAATCCTA
CTGACCCTAAACTAGTATATACATATACTAGTTTATTCAAAACCATTTCTTTTACATCTTACTAAATATT
CAGTGTAAAGAATATTGCAAAATCAAAACATATGATTAAAAATGTCCTTCCAATGTGAACTGTGTGAGCT
GCGCATGCGTGATACCATAAGGTAGTCACAAATTGTGAAATACTGCTCTTCACGCTATTGTGGTTTAGTA
ACACTGGAAAGTTGGTGGTTAGTGAGGTCGTTCTGCCAGTAGAGATGTTAGTATATAAGGCTGTCAAACT
GGTCAAATCAAGATTCAGAGCTCGCACAGGTCCCTTTAGTGAGGGTTAATTCAAGTTTGTACAAAAAAGT
TGAACGAGAAACGTAAAATGATATAAATATCAATATATTAAATTAGATTTTGCATAAAAAACAGACTACA
TAATACTGTAAAACACAACATATGCAGTCACTATGAACCAACTACTTAGATGGTATTAGTGACCTGTAGA
ATTCGAGCTCTAGAGCTGCAGGGCGGCCGCGATATCCCCTATAGTGAGTCGTATTACATGGTCATAGCTG
TTTCCTGGCAGCTCTGGCCCGTGTCTCAAAATCTCTGATGTTACATTGCACAAGATAAAAATATATCATC
ATGAACAATAAAACTGTCTGCTTACATAAACAGTAATACAAGGGGTGTTATGAGCCATATTCAACGGGAA
ACGTC
Features (pLannotate 1.2.2; 13 found; start..end, strand, type, name):
    931..1519    +  rep_origin     ori: high-copy-number ColE1/pMB1/pBR322/pUC origin of replication
   1702..1794    +  CDS            lacI (fragment): lac repressor; lacI; The lac repressor binds to the lac operator to inhibit transcription in E. coli. This inhibition can be relieved by adding lactose or isopropyl-β-D-thiogalactopyranoside (IPTG).
   1849..1876    -  terminator     rrnB T2 terminator: transcription terminator T2 from the E. coli rrnB gene
   2008..2051    +  terminator     rrnB T1 terminator: Escherichia coli rrnB; transcription terminator T1 from the E. coli rrnB gene
   2098..2134    -  CDS            lacZα (fragment): LacZα fragment of β-galactosidase; lacZ fragment
   2173..2258    +  protein_bind   attL1 (fragment): mutant version of attL; recombination site for the Gateway® LR reaction LR Clonase™
   2249..2269    +  protein_bind   attB4: mutant version of attB; core recombination site for the Gateway® BP reaction BP Clonase™
   2271..2289    +  promoter       T7 promoter: promoter for bacteriophage T7 RNA polymerase
   6228..6252    -  promoter       Act1 promoter (fragment): rice actin promoter
   6963..6981    -  promoter       T3 promoter: promoter for bacteriophage T3 RNA polymerase
   6982..7105    +  protein_bind   attR1: mutant version of attR; recombination site for the Gateway® LR reaction LR Clonase™
   7178..7196    -  promoter       T7 promoter: promoter for bacteriophage T7 RNA polymerase
   7330..784     +  CDS            KanR (across the origin): aminoglycoside phosphotransferase; aph(3')-Ia; confers resistance to kanamycin in bacteria or G418 (Geneticin®) in eukaryotes
