[The description below was written by a language model from this plasmid's Addgene catalogue record and pLannotate feature annotations shown in this document.]
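Description:
p5e irg1 is a Gateway 5′ entry clone built on the pDONR P4-P1R backbone, carrying about 4.7 kb of promoter and regulatory sequence from the zebrafish irg1 gene (also known as acod1). It is a modular promoter element, not a finished expression construct. The full sequence is 7,355 nt. The plasmid is propagated in E. coli at high copy from a ColE1/pUC-type origin and is selected with kanamycin through an aminoglycoside phosphotransferase (KanR) gene that spans the numbering origin of the record. rrnB T1 and T2 terminators lie upstream of the recombination cassette, where they typically shield the insert from read-through transcription coming from the backbone.

The zebrafish insert has no annotation of its own. It evidently occupies the largely unannotated region between a left-hand recombination site, called as an attL fragment overlapping an attB4 core, and a right-hand site annotated as attR1. That pairing matches the attL4/attR1 arrangement expected of a 5′ entry clone. T7 and T3 phage promoter sequences sit just inside these sites, which suggests the fragment was moved in from another cloning vector; the record lists restriction cloning with unknown sites. The short lacI, lacZα and rice actin promoter "fragments" are only tens of bases long and are most likely backbone remnants or chance matches rather than functional parts.

In a multisite Gateway LR reaction, this element would be combined with a middle entry clone carrying a coding sequence, a 3′ entry clone and a destination vector, placing the chosen gene under irg1 control. The record does not state the expression pattern, but the associated study concerns macrophage signalling during mycobacterial infection, which suggests a role in driving transgenes in zebrafish macrophages.
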