Addgene plasmid #188698: p5e irg1
Purpose: Gateway promoter element for the zebrafish irg1 gene
Depositing lab: David Tobin. Depositing organization: Duke University. Publication: Macrophage NFATC2 mediates angiogenic signaling during mycobacterial infection. Brewer WJ, Xet-Mull AM, Yu A, Sweeney MI, Walton EM, Tobin DM. Cell Rep. 2022 Dec 13;41(11):111817. doi: 10.1016/j.celrep.2022.111817. PubMed 36516756.
Backbone
  Vector backbone: pDONR p4-p1r
  Vector type: Mammalian Expression, Synthetic Biology
Growth in bacteria
  Bacterial resistance: Kanamycin, 50 μg/mL
  Growth temperature: 37°C
  Growth strain: DH5alpha
  Copy number: High Copy
Gene/Insert
  Gene/Insert name: irg1 (alt name: acod1)
  Species: D. rerio (zebrafish)
  Insert size (bp): 4671
  Entrez Gene: acod1 (a.k.a. irg1, si:dkey-57a22.9, zCAD)
  Promoter: irg1
  Cloning method: Restriction Enzyme; 5′ cloning site Unknown (unknown if destroyed)
Terms and licenses: Academic/Nonprofit Terms; Industry Terms: Not Available to Industry
How to cite: p5e irg1 was a gift from David Tobin (Addgene plasmid # 188698 ; http://n2t.net/addgene:188698 ; RRID:Addgene_188698)
